>Addgene plasmid #221139 | pCB-CBEv2 | addgene full sequence | sequence record 437031 | Addgene NGS Result
TATTGAGAAGGCCATCCTGACGGATGGCCTTTTTGCGTTTCTACAAACTCTTTTGTTTATTTTTCTAAAT
ACATTCAAATATGTATCCGCTCATGAGACAATAACCCTGATAAATGCTTCAATAATATTGAAAAAGGAAG
AGTATGAGTATTCAACATTTCCGTGTCGCCCTTATTCCCTTTTTTGCGGCATTTTGCCTTCCTGTTTTTG
CTCACCCAGAAACGCTGGTGAAAGTAAAAGATGCTGAAGATCAGTTGGGTGCACGAGTGGGTTACATCGA
ACTGGATCTCAACAGCGGTAAGATCCTTGAGAGTTTTCGCCCCGAAGAACGTTTTCCAATGATGAGCACT
TTTAAAGTTCTGCTATGTGGCGCGGTATTATCCCGTGTTGACGCCGGGCAAGAGCAACTCGGTCGCCGCA
TACACTATTCTCAGAATGACTTGGTTGAGTACTCACCAGTCACAGAAAAGCATCTTACGGATGGCATGAC
AGTAAGAGAATTATGCAGTGCTGCCATAACCATGAGTGATAACACTGCGGCCAACTTACTTCTGACAACG
ATCGGAGGACCGAAGGAGCTAACCGCTTTTTTGCACAACATGGGGGATCATGTAACTCGCCTTGATCGTT
GGGAACCGGAGCTGAATGAAGCCATACCAAACGACGAGCGTGACACCACGATGCCTGTAGCAATGGCAAC
AACGTTGCGCAAACTATTAACTGGCGAACTACTTACTCTAGCTTCCCGGCAACAATTAATAGACTGGATG
GAGGCGGATAAAGTTGCAGGACCACTTCTGCGCTCGGCCCTTCCGGCTGGCTGGTTTATTGCTGATAAAT
CTGGAGCCGGTGAGCGTGGGTCTCGCGGTATCATTGCAGCACTGGGGCCAGATGGTAAGCCCTCCCGTAT
CGTAGTTATCTACACGACGGGGAGTCAGGCAACTATGGATGAACGAAATAGACAGATCGCTGAGATAGGT
GCCTCACTGATTAAGCATTGGTAATACGCTGGCCATCCATGCCGGTGGCGGCGAGAACCCGCACTGCCAC
CTGATGATCTCCGAGCGGATCAATGACGGCATCGAGCGGCCCGCCGCTCAGTGGTTCAAGCGGTACAACG
GCAAGACCCCGGAGAAGGGCGGGGCACAGAAGACCGAAGCGCTCAAGCCCAAGGCATGGCTTGAGCAGAC
CCGCGAGGCATGGGCCGACCATGCCAACCGGGCATTAGAGCGGGCTGGCCACGACGCCCGCATTGACCAC
AGAACACTTGAGGCGCAGGGCATCGAGCGCCTGCCCGGTGTTCACCTGGGGCCGAACGTGGTGGAGATGG
AAGGCCGGGGCATCCGCACCGACCGGGCAGACGTGGCCCTGAACATCGACACCGCCAACGCCCAGATCAT
CGACTTACAGGAATACCGGGAGGCAATAGACCATGAACGCAATCGACAGAGTGAAGAAATCCAGAGGCAT
CAACGAGTTAGCGGAGCAGATCGAACCGCTGGCCCAGAGCATGGCGACACTGGCCGACGAAGCCCGGCAG
GTCATGAGCCAGACCCAGCAGGCCAGCGAGGCGCAGGCGGCGGAGTGGCTGAAAGCCCAGCGCCAGACAG
GGGCGGCATGGGTGGAGCTGGCCAAAGAGTTGCGGGAGGTAGCCGCCGAGGTGAGCAGCGCCGCGCAGAG
CGCCCGGAGCGCGTCGCGGGGGTGGCACTGGAAGCTATGGCTAACCGTGATGCTGGCTTCCATGATGCCT
ACGGTGGTGCTGCTGATCGCATCGTTGCTCTTGCTCGACCTGACGCCACTGACAACCGAGGACGGCTCGA
TCTGGCTGCGCTTGGTGGCCCGATGAAGAACGACAGGACTTTGCAGGCCATAGGCCGACAGCTCAAGGCC
ATGGGCTGTGAGCGCTTCGATATTGGCGTCAGGGACGCCACCACCGGCCAGATGATGAACCGGGAATGGT
CAGCCGCCGAAGTGCTCCAGAACACGCCATGGCTCAAGCGGATGAATGCCCAGGGCAATGACGTGTATAT
CAGGCCCGCCGAGCAGGAGCGGCATGGTCTGGTGCTGGTGGACGACCTCAGCGAGTTTGACCTGGATGAC
ATGAAAGCCGAGGGCCGGGAGCCTGCCCTGGTAGTGGAAACCAGCCCGAAGAACTATCAGGCATGGGTCA
AGGTGGCCGACGCCGCAGGCGGTGAACTTCGGGGGCAGATTGCCCGGACGCTGGCCAGCGAGTACGACGC
CGACCCGGCCAGCGCCGACAGCCGCCACTATGGCCGCTTGGCGGGCTTCACCAACCGCAAGGACAAGCAC
ACCACCCGCGCCGGTTATCAGCCGTGGGTGCTGCTGCGTGAATCCAAGGGCAAGACCGCCACCGCTGGCC
CGGCGCTGGTGCAGCAGGCTGGCCAGCAGATCGAGCAGGCCCAGCGGCAGCAGGAGAAGGCCCGCAGGCT
GGCCAGCCTCGAACTGCCCGAGCGGCAGCTTAGCCGCCACCGGCGCACGGCGCTGGACGAGTACCGCAGC
GAGATGGCCGGGCTGGTCAAGCGCTTCGGTGATGACCTCAGCAAGTGCGACTTTATCGCCGCGCAGAAGC
TGGCCAGCCGGGGCCGCAGTGCCGAGGAAATCGGCAAGGCCATGGCCGAGGCCAGCCCAGCGCTGGCAGA
GCGCAAGCCCGGCCACGAAGCGGATTACATCGAGCGCACCGTCAGCAAGGTCATGGGTCTGCCCAGCGTC
CAGCTTGCGCGGGCCGAGCTGGCACGGGCACCGGCACCCCGCCAGCGAGGCATGGACAGGGGCGGGCCAG
ATTTCAGCATGTAGTGCTTGCGTTGGTACTCACGCCTGTTATACTATGAGTACTCACGCACAGAAGGGGG
TTTTATGGAATACGAAAAAAGCGCTTCAGGGTCGGTCTACCTGATCAAAAGTGACAAGGGCTATTGGTTG
CCCGGTGGCTTTGGTTATACGTCAAACAAGGCCGAGGCTGGCCGCTTTTCAGTCGCTGATATGGCCAGCC
TTAACCTTGACGGCTGCACCTTGTCCTTGTTCCGCGAAGACAAGCCTTTCGGCCCCGGCAAGTTTCTCGG
TGACTGATATGAAAGACCAAAAGGACAAGCAGACCGGCGACCTGCTGGCCAGCCCTGACGCTGTACGCCA
AGCGCGATATGCCGAGCGCATGAAGGCCAAAGGGATGCGTCAGCGCAAGTTCTGGCTGACCGACGACGAA
TACGAGGCGCTGCGCGAGTGCCTGGAAGAACTCAGAGCGGCGCAGGGCGGGGGTAGTGACCCCGCCAGCG
CCTAACCACCAACTGCCTGCAAAGGAGGCAATCAATGGCTACCCATAAGCCTATCAATATTCTGGAGGCG
TTCGCAGCAGCGCCGCCACCGCTGGACTACGTTTTGCCCAACATGGTGGCCGGTACGGTCGGGGCGCTGG
TGTCGCCCGGTGGTGCCGGTAAATCCATGCTGGCCCTGCAACTGGCCGCACAGATTGCAGGCGGGCCGGA
TCTGCTGGAGGTGGGCGAACTGCCCACCGGCCCGGTGATCTACCTGCCCGCCGAAGACCCGCCCACCGCC
ATTCATCACCGCCTGCACGCCCTTGGGGCGCACCTCAGCGCCGAGGAACGGCAAGCCGTGGCTGACGGCC
TGCTGATCCAGCCGCTGATCGGCAGCCTGCCCAACATCATGGCCCCGGAGTGGTTCGACGGCCTCAAGCG
CGCCGCCGAGGGCCGCCGCCTGATGGTGCTGGACACGCTGCGCCGGTTCCACATCGAGGAAGAAAACGCC
AGCGGCCCCATGGCCCAGGTCATCGGTCGCATGGAGGCCATCGCCGCCGATACCGGGTGCTCTATCGTGT
TCCTGCACCATGCCAGCAAGGGCGCGGCCATGATGGGCGCAGGCGACCAGCAGCAGGCCAGCCGGGGCAG
CTCGGTACTGGTCGATAACATCCGCTGGCAGTCCTACCTGTCGAGCATGACCAGCGCCGAGGCCGAGGAA
TGGGGTGTGGACGACGACCAGCGCCGGTTCTTCGTCCGCTTCGGTGTGAGCAAGGCCAACTATGGCGCAC
CGTTCGCTGATCGGTGGTTCAGGCGGCATGACGGCGGGGTGCTCAAGCCCGCCGTGCTGGAGAGGCAGCG
CAAGAGCAAGGGGGTGCCCCGTGGTGAAGCCTAAGAACAAGCACAGCCTCAGCCACGTCCGGCACGACCC
GGCGCACTGTCTGGCCCCCGGCCTGTTCCGTGCCCTCAAGCGGGGCGAGCGCAAGCGCAGCAAGCTGGAC
GTGACGTATGACTACGGCGACGGCAAGCGGATCGAGTTCAGCGGCCCGGAGCCGCTGGGCGCTGATGATC
TGCGCATCCTGCAAGGGCTGGTGGCCATGGCTGGGCCTAATGGCCTAGTGCTTGGCCCGGAACCCAAGAC
CGAAGGCGGACGGCAGCTCCGGCTGTTCCTGGAACCCAAGTGGGAGGCCGTCACCGCTGATGCCATGGTG
GTCAAAGGTAGCTATCGGGCGCTGGCAAAGGAAATCGGGGCAGAGGTCGATAGTGGTGGGGCGCTCAAGC
ACATACAGGACTGCATCGAGCGCCTTTGGAAGGTATCCATCATCGCCCAGAATGGCCGCAAGCGGCAGGG
GTTTCGGCTGCTGTCGGAGTACGCCAGCGACGAGGCGGACGGGCGCCTGTACGTGGCCCTGAACCCCTTG
ATCGCGCAGGCCGTCATGGGTGGCGGCCAGCATGTGCGCATCAGCATGGACGAGGTGCGGGCGCTGGACA
GCGAAACCGCCCGCCTGCTGCACCAGCGGCTGTGTGGCTGGATCGACCCCGGCAAAACCGGCAAGGCTTC
CATAGATACCTTGTGCGGCTATGTCTGGCCGTCAGAGGCCAGTGGTTCGACCATGCGCAAGCGCCGCCAG
CGGGTGCGCGAGGCGTTGCCGGAGCTGGTCGCGCTGGGCTGGACGGTAACCGAGTTCGCGGCGGGCAAGT
ACGACATCACCCGGCCCAAGGCGGCAGGCTGACCCCCCCCACTCTATTGTAAACAAGACATTTTTATCTT
TTATATTCAATGGCTTATTTTCCTGCTAATTGGTAATACCATGAAAAATACCATGCTCAGAAAAGGCTTA
ACAATATTTTGAAAAATTGCCTACTGAGCGCTGCCGCACAGCTCCATAGGCCGCTTTCCTGGCTTTGCTT
CCAGATGTATGCTCTTCTGCTCGGTCTAGAAAGTATAGGAACTTCAGAGCGCTTTTGAAGCTAATTCGAT
CATGCATGAGCTCACTAGTTTAACCAGAGAGCATTTTGATTTTGTTTTCCCCATTGGAGTCCTGAATGAC
AAGTGCCCATGGCTTATACTCGGGAGCGTCGCTGGTGAGGAGCATGACATTCTCATCGGTAGACTCGTCG
TAGGCTGTATGGACCAGAATATCGCTCTCAGGCTTGTTTCCAATGACTTCCTCGACTTCTTCCGGGAGCA
TGAGAATAGACTCTTGAATCACGAGCTGTTTCCCGGTTTCTTTCTCAATAATATCGGACAGGTTTGTAGA
TCCGCCAGAGCCACCAGAGCCGCCGCTCAGCATCTTGATCTTGTTCTCGCCGTTGCTGTCCTGGATCACG
AGAGCCCAAGGCTTGTACTCAGGGGCGTCAGAGGTCAGCAGCATCACGTTCTCGTCGGTGCTCTCATCGT
AGGCGGTGTGCACCAGGATGTCGGACTCGGGCTTGTTGCCGATCACTTCTTCCACCTCTTCAGGCAGCAT
CAGGATGGACTCTTGGATGACCAGCTGCTTGCCTGTCTCTTTCTCGATGATGTCGCTCAGATTGGTGCTG
CCGCCAGATCCTCCGCTTCCACCAGAGTCACCTCCCAGCTGAGACAGGTCGATCCGTGTCTCGTACAGGC
CGGTGATGCTCTGGTGGATCAGGGTGGCGTCCAGCACCTCTTTGGTGCTGGTGTACCTCTTCCGGTCGAT
GGTGGTGTCAAAGTACTTGAAGGCGGCAGGGGCTCCCAGATTGGTCAGGGTAAACAGGTGGATGATATTC
TCGGCCTGCTCTCTGATGGGCTTATCCCGGTGCTTGTTGTAGGCGGACAGCACTTTGTCCAGATTAGCGT
CGGCCAGGATCACTCTCTTGGAGAACTCGCTGATCTGCTCGATGATCTCGTCCAGGTAGTGCTTGTGCTG
TTCCACAAACAGCTGTTTCTGCTCATTATCCTCGGGGGAGCCCTTCAGCTTCTCATAGTGGCTGGCCAGG
TACAGGAAGTTCACATATTTGGAGGGCAGGGCCAGTTCGTTTCCCTTCTGCAGTTCGCCGGCAGAGGCCA
GCATTCTCTTCCGGCCGTTTTCCAGCTCGAACAGGGAGTACTTAGGCAGCTTGATGATCAGGTCCTTTTT
CACTTCTTTGTAGCCCTTGGCTTCCAGAAAGTCGATGGGATTCTTCTCGAAGCTGCTTCTTTCCATGATG
GTGATCCCCAGCAGCTCTTTCACACTCTTCAGTTTCTTGGACTTGCCCTTTTCCACTTTGGCCACCACCA
GCACAGAATAGGCCACGGTGGGGCTGTCGAAGCCGCCGTACTTCTTAGGGTCCCAGTCCTTCTTTCTGGC
GATCAGCTTATCGCTGTTCCTCTTGGGCAGGATAGACTCTTTGCTGAAGCCGCCTGTCTGCACCTCGGTC
TTTTTCACGATATTCACTTGGGGCATGCTCAGCACTTTCCGCACGGTGGCAAAATCCCGGCCCTTATCCC
ACACGATCTCCCCGGTTTCGCCGTTTGTCTCGATCAGAGGCCGCTTCCGGATCTCGCCGTTGGCCAGGGT
AATCTCGGTCTTGAAAAAGTTCATGATGTTGCTGTAGAAGAAGTACTTGGCGGTAGCCTTGCCGATTTCC
TGCTCGCTCTTGGCGATCATCTTCCGCACGTCGTACACCTTGTAGTCGCCGTACACGAACTCGCTTTCCA
GCTTAGGGTACTTTTTGATCAGGGCGGTTCCCACGACGGCGTTCAGGTAGGCGTCGTGGGCGTGGTGGTA
GTTGTTGATCTCGCGCACTTTGTAAAACTGGAAATCCTTCCGGAAATCGGACACCAGCTTGGACTTCAGG
GTGATCACTTTCACTTCCCGGATCAGCTTGTCATTCTCGTCGTACTTAGTGTTCATCCGGGAGTCCAGGA
TCTGTGCCACGTGCTTTGTGATCTGCCGGGTTTCCACCAGCTGTCTCTTGATGAAGCCGGCCTTATCCAG
TTCGCTCAGGCCGCCTCTCTCGGCCTTGGTCAGATTGTCGAACTTTCTCTGGGTAATCAGCTTGGCGTTC
AGCAGCTGCCGCCAGTAGTTCTTCATCTTCTTCACGACCTCTTCGGAGGGCACGTTGTCGCTCTTGCCCC
GGTTCTTGTCGCTTCTGGTCAGCACCTTGTTGTCGATGGAGTCGTCCTTCAGAAAGCTCTGAGGCACGAT
ATGGTCCACATCGTAGTCGGACAGCCGGTTGATGTCCAGTTCCTGGTCCACGTACATATCCCGCCCATTC
TGCAGGTAGTACAGGTACAGCTTCTCGTTCTGCAGCTGGGTGTTTTCCACGGGGTGTTCTTTCAGGATCT
GGCTGCCCAGCTCTTTGATGCCCTCTTCGATCCGCTTCATTCTCTCGCGGCTGTTCTTCTGTCCCTTCTG
GGTGGTCTGGTTCTCTCTGGCCATTTCGATCACGATGTTCTCGGGCTTGTGCCGGCCCATCACTTTCACG
AGCTCGTCCACCACCTTCACTGTCTGCAGGATGCCCTTCTTAATGGCGGGGCTGCCGGCCAGATTGGCAA
TGTGCTCGTGCAGGCTATCGCCCTGGCCGGACACCTGGGCTTTCTGGATGTCCTCTTTAAAGGTCAGGCT
GTCGTCGTGGATCAGCTGCATGAAGTTTCTGTTGGCGAAGCCGTCGGACTTCAGGAAATCCAGGATTGTC
TTGCCGGACTGCTTGTCCCGGATGCCGTTGATCAGCTTCCGGCTCAGCCTGCCCCAGCCGGTGTATCTCC
GCCGCTTCAGCTGCTTCATCACTTTGTCGTCGAACAGGTGGGCATAGGTTTTCAGCCGTTCCTCGATCAT
CTCTCTGTCCTCAAACAGTGTCAGGGTCAGCACGATATCTTCCAGAATGTCCTCGTTTTCCTCATTGTCC
AGGAAGTCCTTGTCCTTGATAATTTTCAGCAGATCGTGGTATGTGCCCAGGGAGGCGTTGAACCGATCTT
CCACGCCGGAGATTTCCACGGAGTCGAAGCACTCGATTTTCTTGAAGTAGTCCTCTTTCAGCTGCTTCAC
GGTCACTTTCCGGTTGGTCTTGAACAGCAGGTCCACGATGGCCTTTTTCTGCTCGCCGCTCAGGAAGGCG
GGCTTTCTCATTCCCTCGGTCACGTATTTCACTTTGGTCAGCTCGTTATACACGGTGAAGTACTCGTACA
GCAGGCTGTGCTTGGGCAGCACCTTCTCGTTGGGCAGGTTCTTATCGAAGTTGGTCATCCGCTCGATGAA
GCTCTGGGCGGAAGCGCCCTTGTCCACCACTTCCTCGAAGTTCCAGGGGGTGATGGTTTCCTCGCTCTTT
CTGGTCATCCAGGCGAATCTGCTGTTTCCCCTGGCCAGAGGGCCCACGTAGTAGGGGATGCGGAAGGTCA
GGATCTTCTCGATCTTTTCCCGGTTGTCCTTCAGGAATGGGTAAAAATCTTCCTGCCGCCGCAGAATGGC
GTGCAGCTCTCCCAGGTGGATCTGGTGGGGGATGCTGCCGTTGTCGAAGGTCCGCTGCTTCCGCAGCAGG
TCCTCTCTGTTCAGCTTCACGAGCAGTTCCTCGGTGCCGTCCATCTTTTCCAGGATGGGCTTGATGAACT
TGTAGAACTCTTCCTGGCTGGCTCCGCCGTCAATGTAGCCGGCGTAGCCGTTCTTGCTCTGGTCGAAGAA
AATCTCTTTGTACTTCTCAGGCAGCTGCTGCCGCACGAGAGCTTTCAGCAGGGTCAGGTCCTGGTGGTGC
TCGTCGTATCTCTTGATCATAGAGGCGCTCAGGGGGGCCTTGGTGATCTCGGTGTTCACTCTCAGGATGT
CGCTCAGCAGGATGGCGTCGGACAGGTTCTTGGCGGCCAGAAACAGGTCGGCGTACTGGTCGCCGATCTG
GGCCAGCAGGTTGTCCAGGTCGTCGTCGTAGGTGTCCTTGCTCAGCTGCAGTTTGGCATCCTCGGCCAGG
TCGAAGTTGCTCTTGAAGTTGGGGGTCAGGCCCAGGCTCAGGGCAATCAGGTTTCCGAACAGGCCATTCT
TCTTCTCGCCGGGCAGCTGGGCGATCAGATTTTCCAGCCGTCTGCTCTTGCTCAGTCTGGCAGACAGGAT
GGCCTTGGCGTCCACGCCGCTGGCGTTGATGGGGTTTTCCTCGAACAGCTGGTTGTAGGTCTGCACCAGC
TGGATGAACAGCTTGTCCACGTCGCTGTTGTCGGGGTTCAGGTCGCCCTCGATCAGGAAGTGGCCCCGGA
ACTTGATCATGTGGGCCAGGGCCAGATAGATCAGCCGCAGGTCGGCCTTGTCGGTGCTGTCCACCAGTTT
CTTTCTCAGGTGGTAGATGGTGGGGTACTTCTCGTGGTAGGCCACCTCGTCCACGATGTTGCCGAAGATG
GGGTGCCGCTCGTGCTTCTTATCCTCTTCCACCAGGAAGGACTCTTCCAGTCTGTGGAAGAAGCTGTCGT
CCACCTTGGCCATCTCGTTGCTGAAGATCTCTTGCAGATAGCAGATCCGGTTCTTCCGTCTGGTGTATCT
TCTTCTGGCGGTTCTCTTCAGCCGGGTGGCCTCGGCTGTTTCGCCGCTGTCGAACAGCAGGGCTCCGATC
AGGTTCTTCTTGATGCTGTGCCGGTCGGTGTTGCCCAGCACCTTGAATTTCTTGCTGGGCACCTTGTACT
CGTCGGTGATCACGGCCCAGCCCACAGAGTTGGTGCCGATGGCCAGGCCGATGCTGTACTTCTTGTCAGA
GCCACCAGAAGATCCGCCGCTACTCTCAGGTGTGGCAGACTCGCTTGTGCCAGGTGTCTCAGATCCGCTA
GAGCCGCCGCTAGATCCTCCGCTCTTAAGTCTCCAGGTCACAGAAGGGTGGATCAGGCCTGTAGCCAGCA
GGATGTGGGGGGGGATGGTCTGGTAGTGGCAATTCTGCAGGTGCAGTCTGAAGAAGGCCAGGTGGTTCTG
CCATCTTCTAGAGATCTTCAGACATGGAGGCAGAGACAGGATGATGCAGTGCAGTTCCAGGGCGTACAGC
ATCATCCACAGAGGAGGGTACTGAGGCCAGTGGGCCTCATCGCCGGGGGGGTAGTTCACGAAGTTCCGCC
AACAGTGGTAGTACTCGCTGGCCCGCATGATCTGGATAGTCACGCCGCTGTTGACCAGATCTCTCAGGCC
CTGTCTGTTTCTCTGGTCCATGGCCCAGAACAGTCTGGCCACGTAGATCACCAGTGTCACTCCGGGGTGT
TGGCTCAGGAACTCTCTGATGGCCTGGCTGCATTCCCAGCAAGGGGACCAGCTCAGGAACCAGGTGATGC
TGCAGCTGATGCTGCTGTGGAACCTTCTCTCGCTGGTGAACTTCTTGATGAAATTCACTTCCACGTGGTT
GGTGGTGTTCTTGCCAGAGCTCCGCCAGATCTTTCTGCTCATGCCCCACTTGATCTCGTACAGCAGGCAG
GTTTCCTTTCTCAGTTCTCTAGGGTCGTAGAACACGTCGAACTCCCAGCTCTCGATTCTCCGCCGCAGGG
TGGGGTCGCCTGTGCTAGGGCCCTTCTCAGAGGTCTTGTCATCGTCATCCTTGTAATCGATATCATGATC
TTTATAATCACCGTCATGGTCTTTGTAGTCCATGGTATATCTCCTTGTTTCCTGTGTGAAATTGTTATCC
GCTCACAATTCCACACATTATACGAGCCGATGATTAATTGTCAACAGCTCATTTCAGAATATTTGCCAGA
ACCGTTATGATGTCGGCGCAAAAAACATTATCCAGAACGGGAGTGCGCCTTGAGCGACACGAATTATGCA
GTGATTTACGACCTGCACAGCCATACCACAGCTTCCGATGGCTGCCTGACGCCAGAAGCATTGGTGCACC
GTGCAGTCGATAAGCCCGGATCAGCTTGCAATTCGCGCGCGAAGGCGAAGCGGCATTTACGTTGACACCA
TCGAATGGTGCAAAACCTTTCGCGGTATGGCATGATAGCGCCCGGAAGAGAGTCAATTCAGGGTGGTGAA
TGTGAAACCAGTAACGTTATACGATGTCGCAGAGTATGCCGGTGTCTCTTATCAGACCGTTTCCCGCGTG
GTGAACCAGGCCAGCCACGTTTCTGCGAAAACGCGGGAAAAAGTGGAAGCGGCGATGGCGGAGCTGAATT
ACATTCCCAACCGCGTGGCACAACAACTGGCGGGCAAACAGTCGTTGCTGATTGGCGTTGCCACCTCCAG
TCTGGCCCTGCACGCGCCGTCGCAAATTGTCGCGGCGATTAAATCTCGCGCCGATCAACTGGGTGCCAGC
GTGGTGGTGTCGATGGTAGAACGAAGCGGCGTCGAAGCCTGTAAAGCGGCGGTGCACAATCTTCTCGCGC
AACGCGTCAGTGGGCTGATCATTAACTATCCGCTGGATGACCAGGATGCCATTGCTGTGGAAGCTGCCTG
CACTAATGTTCCGGCGTTATTTCTTGATGTCTCTGACCAGACACCCATCAACAGTATTATTTTCTCCCAT
GAAGACGGTACGCGACTGGGCGTGGAGCATCTGGTCGCATTGGGTCACCAGCAAATCGCGCTGTTAGCGG
GCCCATTAAGTTCTGTCTCGGCGCGTCTGCGTCTGGCTGGCTGGCATAAATATCTCACTCGCAATCAAAT
TCAGCCGATAGCGGAACGGGAAGGCGACTGGAGTGCCATGTCCGGTTTTCAACAAACCATGCAAATGCTG
AATGAGGGCATCGTTCCCACTGCGATGCTGGTTGCCAACGATCAGATGGCGCTGGGCGCAATGCGCGCCA
TTACCGAGTCCGGGCTGCGCGTTGGTGCGGATATCTCGGTAGTGGGATACGACGATACCGAAGACAGCTC
ATGTTATATCCCGCCGTTAACCACCATCAAACAGGATTTTCGCCTGCTGGGGCAAACCAGCGTGGACCGC
TTGCTGCAACTCTCTCAGGGCCAGGCGGTGAAGGGCAATCAGCTGTTGCCCGTCTCACTGGTGAAAAGAA
AAACCACCCTGGCGCCCAATACGCAAACCGCCTCTCCCCGCGCGTTGGCCGATTCATTAATGCAGCTGGC
ACGACAGGTTTCCCGACTGGAAAGCGGGCAGTGAGCGCAACCCCGGGCTGCAGGAATTCCTCGAGACCGG
CGCGCCCCTGTTTGACAGCTTATCATCGCAGATCCGGGCAACGTTGTTGCCATTGGCGGCCGCAACGAGC
TCTAGTGTACATCGGGATCCTGGCAGTTCCCTACTCTCGCATGGGGAGACCCCACACTACCATCGGCGCT
ACGGCGTTTCACTTCTGAGTTCGGCATGGGGTCAGGTGGGACCACCGCGCTACTGCCGCCAGGCAAATTC
TGTTTTATCAGACCGCTTCTGCGTTCTGATTTAATCTGTATCAGGCTGAAAATCTTCTCTCATCCGCCAA
AACAGCCAAGCTTATGGCTTCGTTTCGCAGCGAACTTGGAAAAAAAATTTTTGGCGATTCGCCGCTTTCG
TATAACGAAGTAAAAACCTATCTCAGCGAACACCCAGGCGGAACCGCAGAACGAGCCTGGAATCATATTT
GTGCGCCTTGAAATATCCCTCTCCATACCCCATAAATAAATAATGACATTAATCCTTCATGAAGGAGGGC
CCTTATGGAGAAAAAAATCACTGGATATACCACCGTTGATATATCCCAATGGCATCGTAAAGAACATTTT
GAGGCATTTCAGTCAGTTGCTCAATGTACCTATAACCAGACCGTTCAGCTGGATATTACGGCCTTTTTAA
AGACCGTAAAGAAAAATAAGCACAAGTTTTATCCGGCCTTTATTCACATTCTTGCCCGCCTGATGAATGC
TCATCCGGAATTTCGTATGGCAATGAAAGACGGTGAGCTGGTGATATGGGATAGTGTTCACCCTTGTTAC
ACCGTTTTCCATGAGCAAACTGAAACGTTTTCATCGCTCTGGAGTGAATACCACGACGATTTCCGGCAGT
TTCTACACATATATTCGCAAGATGTGGCGTGTTACGGTGAAAACCTGGCCTATTTCCCTAAAGGGTTTAT
TGAGAATATGTTTTTCGTCTCAGCCAATCCCTGGGTGAGTTTCACCAGTTTTGATTTAAACGTGGCCAAT
ATGGACAACTTCTTCGCCCCCGTTTTCACCATGGGCAAATATTATACGCAAGGCGACAAGGTGCTGATGC
CGCTGGCGATTCAGGTTCATCATGCCGTTTGTGATGGCTTCCATGTCGGCAGAATGCTTAATGAATTACA
ACAGTACTGCGATGAGTGGCAGGGCGGGGCGTAAGCTAGCAGGAGACATGAACGATGAACATCAAAAAGT
TTGCAAAACAAGCAACAGTACTAACCTTTACTACCGCACTGCTGGCAGGAGGCGCAACTCAAGCGTTTGC
GAAAGAAACGAACCAAAAGCCATATAAGGAAACATACGGCATTTCCCATATTACACGCCATGATATGCTG
CAAATCCCTGAACAGCAAAAAAATGAAAAATATCAAGTTCCTGAATTCGATTCGTCCACAATTAAAAATA
TCTCTTCTGCAAAAGGCCTGGACGTTTGGGACAGCTGGCCATTACAAAACGCTGACGGCACTGTCGCAAA
CTATCACGGCTACCACATCGTCTTTGCATTAGCCGGAGATCCTAAAAATGCGGATGACACATCGATTTAC
ATGTTCTATCAAAAAGTCGGCGAAACTTCTATTGACAGCTGGAAAAACGCTGGCCGCGTCTTTAAAGACA
GCGACAAATTCGATGCAAATGATTCTATCCTAAAAGACCAAACACAAGAATGGTCAGGTTCAGCCACATT
TACATCTGACGGAAAAATCCGTTTATTCTACACTGATTTCTCCGGTAAACATTACGGCAAACAAACACTG
ACAACTGCACAAGTTAACGTATCAGCATCAGACAGCTCTTTGAACATCAACGGTGTAGAGGATTATAAAT
CAATCTTTGACGGTGACGGAAAAACGTATCAAAACGTACAGCAGTTCATCGATGAAGGCAACTACAGCTC
AGGCGACAACCATACGCTGAGAGATCCTCACTACGTAGAAGATAAAGGCCACAAATACTTAGTATTTGAA
GCAAACACTGGAACTGAAGATGGCTACCAAGGCGAAGAATCTTTATTTAACAAAGCATACTATGGCAAAA
GCACATCATTCTTCCGTCAAGAAAGTCAAAAACTTCTGCAAAGCGATAAAAAACGCACGGCTGAGTTAGC
AAACGGCGCTCTCGGTATGATTGAGCTAAACGATGATTACACACTGAAAAAAGTGATGAAACCGCTGATC
GCATCTAACACAGTAACAGATGAAATTGAACGCGCGAACGTCTTTAAAATGAACGGCAAATGGTACCTGT
TCACTGACTCCCGCGGATCAAAAATGACGATTGACGGCATTACGTCTAACGATATTTACATGCTTGGTTA
TGTTTCTAATTCTTTAACTGGCCCATACAAGCCGCTGAACAAAACTGGCCTTGTGTTAAAAATGGATCTT
GATCCTAACGATGTAACCTTTACTTACTCACACTTCGCTGTACCTCAAGCGAAAGGAAACAATGTCGTGA
TTACAAGCTATATGACAAACAGAGGATTCTACGCAGACAAACAATCAACGTTTGCGCCAAGCTTCCTGCT
GAACATCAAAGGCAAGAAAACATCTGTTGTCAAAGACAGCATCCTTGAACAAGGACAATTAACAGTTAAC
AAATAAACCAGGTGCTCGGCGTGGCAAGACTCGCAGCGAACCCGTAGAAAGCCATGCTCCAGCCGCCCGC
ATTGGAGAAATTCTTCAAATTCCCGTTGCACATAGCCCGGCAATTCCTTTCCCTGCTCTGCCATAAGCGC
AGCGAATGCCGGGTAATACTCGTCAACGATCTGATAGAGAAGGGTTTGCTCGGGTCGGTGGCTCTGGTAA
CGACCAGTATCCCGATCCCGGCTGGCCGTCCTGGCCGCCACATGAGGCATGTTCCGCGTCCTTGCAATAC
TGTGTTTACATACAGTCTATCGCTTAGCGGAAAGTTCTTTTACCCTCAGCCGAAATGCCTGCCGTTGCTA
GACATTGCCAGCCAGTGCCCGTCACTCCCGTACTAACTGTCACGAACCCCTGCAATAACTGTCACGCCCC
CCTGCAATAACTGTCACGAACCCCTGCAATAACTGTCACGCCCCCAAACCTGCAAACCCAGCAGGGGCGG
GGGCTGGCGGGGTGTTGGAAAAATCCATCCATGATTATCTAAGAATAATCCACTAGGCGCGGTTATCAGC
GCCCTTGTGGGGCGCTGCTGCCCTTGCCCAATATGCCCGGCCAGAGGCCGGATAGCTGGTCTATTCGCTG
CGCTAGGCTACACACCGCCCCACCGCTGCGCGGCAGGGGGAAAGGCGGGCAAAGCCCGCTAAACCCCACA
CCAAACCCCGCAGAAATACGCTGGAGCGCTTTTAGCCGCTTTAGCGGCCTTTCCCCCTACCCGAAGGGTG
GGGGCGCGTGTGCAGCCCCGCAGGGCCTGTCTCGGTCGATCATTCAGCCCGGCTCATCCTTCTGGCGTGG
CGGCAGACCGAACAAGGCGCGGTCGTGGTCGCGTTCAAGGTACGCATCCATTGCCGCCATGAGCCGATCC
TCCGGCCACTCGCTGCTGTTCACCTTGGCCAAAATCATGGCCCCCACCAGCACCTTGCGCCTTGTTTCGT
TCTTGCGCTCTTGCTGCTGTTCCCTTGCCCGCACCCGCTGAATTTCGGCATTGATTCGCGCTCGTTGTTC
TTCGAGCTTGGCCAGCCGATCCGCCGCCTTGTTGCTCCCCTTAACCATCTTGACACCCCATTGTTAATGT
GCTGTCTCGTAGGCTATCATGGAGGCACAGCGGCGGCAATCCCGACCCTACTTTGTAGGGGAGGGCGCAC
TTACCGGTTTCTCTTCGAGAAACTGGCCTAACGGCCACCCTTCGGGCGGTGCGCTCTCCGAGGGCCATTG
CATGGAGCCGAAAAGCAAAAGCAACAGCGAGGCAGCATGGCGATTTATCACCTTACGGCGAAAACCGGCA
GCAGGTCGGGCGGCCAATCGGCCAGGGCCAAGGCCGACTACATCCAGCGCGAAGGCAAGTATGCCCGCGA
CATGGATGAAGTCTTGCACGCCGAATCCGGGCACATGCCGGAGTTCGTCGAGCGGCCCGCCGACTACTGG
GATGCTGCCGACCTGTATGAACGCGCCAATGGGCGGCTGTTCAAGGAGGTCGAATTTGCCCTGCCGGTCG
AGCTGACCCTCGACCAGCAGAAGGCGCTGGCGTCCGAGTTCGCCCAGCACCTGACCGGTGCCGAGCGCCT
GCCG
Features (pLannotate 1.2.2; 27 found; start..end, strand, type, name):
      6..33      +  terminator     rrnB T2 terminator: transcription terminator T2 from the E. coli rrnB gene
     52..143     +  promoter       AmpR promoter: bla
    144..1004    +  CDS            AmpR: β-lactamase; bla; confers resistance to ampicillin, carbenicillin, and related antibiotics
   1433..1843    +  CDS            mobB: MOBB2_ECOLX - Protein predicted: Swiss-Prot protein existence level 4. This protein is essential to promote the specific transfer of the plasmid in the presence of conjugative plasmids. From Escherichia coli.
   1843..2814    +  CDS            RSF1010 RepB: replication protein B of the broad-host-range plasmid RSF1010 (Scholz et al., 1989); repB
   3257..3331    +  ncRNA          Plasmid R1162: Accession: RF00043 - R1162-like plasmid antisense RNA
   3325..4164    +  CDS            RSF1010 RepA: replication protein A of the broad-host-range plasmid RSF1010 (Scholz et al., 1989); repA
   4151..5002    +  CDS            RSF1010 RepC (fragment): replication protein C of the broad-host-range plasmid RSF1010 (Scholz et al., 1989); repC
   5205..5225    +  protein_bind   FRT (minimal) (fragment): supports FLP-mediated excision but not integration (Turan and Bode, 2011) FLP recombinase from the Saccharomyces cerevisiae 2μ plasmid
   5279..5527    -  CDS            UGI: UNGI_BPPB2 - Experimental evidence at protein level: Swiss-Prot protein existence level 1. This protein binds specifically and reversibly to the host uracil-DNA glycosylase, preventing removal of uracil residues from PBS2 DNA by the host uracil-excision repair system. From Bacillus phage PBS2 (Bacteriophage PBS2).
   5841..8335    -  CDS            Cas9(C) (fragment): C-terminal portion of Streptococcus pyogenes Cas9 (Zetsche et al., 2015)
   8336..9937    -  CDS            dCas9(N): N-terminal portion of catalytically inactive Streptococcus pyogenes dCas9 carrying the D10A mutation (Zetsche et al., 2015)
  10040..10744   -  CDS            APOBEC1: ABEC1_HUMAN - Experimental evidence at protein level: Swiss-Prot protein existence level 1. Catalytic component of the apolipoprotein B mRNA editing enzyme complex which is responsible for the postranscriptional editing of a CAA codon for Gln to a UAA codon for stop in the APOB mRNA. Also involved in CGA (Arg) to UGA (Stop) editing in the NF1 mRNA. May also play a role in the epigenetic regulation of gene expression by participating in DNA demethylation. From Homo sapiens (Human).
  10745..10810   -  CDS            3xFLAG: three tandem FLAG® epitope tags, followed by an enterokinase cleavage site
  10840..10862   -  protein_bind   lac operator (fragment): The lac repressor binds to the lac operator to inhibit transcription in E. coli. This inhibition can be relieved by adding lactose or isopropyl-β-D-thiogalactopyranoside (IPTG). lac repressor encoded by lacI
  10866..10894   -  promoter       tac promoter: strong E. coli promoter; hybrid between the trp and lac UV5 promoters
  10970..11071   +  CDS            yciV (fragment): RNAAM_ECOLI - Also known as trpH From Escherichia coli (strain K12).
  11124..11201   +  promoter       lacIq promoter: lacI (mutant); In the lacIq allele, a single base change in the promoter boosts expression of the lacI gene about 10-fold.
  11202..12284   +  CDS            lacI: lac repressor; lacI; The lac repressor binds to the lac operator to inhibit transcription in E. coli. This inhibition can be relieved by adding lactose or isopropyl-β-D-thiogalactopyranoside (IPTG).
  12291..12309   +  misc_feature   MCS (fragment): pBluescript multiple cloning site
  12407..12522   -  ncRNA          5S rRNA: Accession: RF00001 - 5S ribosomal RNA
  12815..13471   +  CDS            cat: CAT_ECOLX - Experimental evidence at protein level: Swiss-Prot protein existence level 1. This enzyme is an effector of chloramphenicol resistance in bacteria. From Escherichia coli. This protein is used as a marker in many commonly used cloning vectors, such as pACYC184.
  13495..14913   +  CDS            sacB: SACB_BACSU - Experimental evidence at protein level: Swiss-Prot protein existence level 1. From Bacillus subtilis (strain 168).
  15303..15697   -  rep_origin     RSF1010 oriV: replication origin of the broad-host-range plasmid RSF1010; requires the RSF1010 RepA/B/C proteins for replication (Scholz et al., 1989)
  15727..16008   -  CDS            mobC: MOBC_ECOLX - Protein predicted: Swiss-Prot protein existence level 4. This protein is essential to promote the specific transfer of the plasmid in the presence of conjugative plasmids. From Escherichia coli.
  16039..16126   +  oriT           RSF1010 oriT: origin of transfer of the broad-host-range plasmid RSF1010 (Scholz et al., 1989)
  16207..16509   +  CDS            RLX1_SALTM (fragment): Protein inferred from homology: Swiss-Prot protein existence level 3. This protein is probably required for relaxation complex formation. From Salmonella typhimurium.
