[The description below was written by a language model from this plasmid's Addgene catalogue record and pLannotate feature annotations shown in this document.]
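Description:
pCB-CBEv2 is a 16.5 kb, low-copy bacterial expression and CRISPR plasmid built on the pMTX808 backbone, a derivative of the broad-host-range plasmid RSF1010, and designed for cytosine base editing in Coxiella burnetii. Replication depends on the RSF1010 oriV together with the plasmid-encoded RepA, RepB and RepC proteins, which allows maintenance both in E. coli cloning strains and in Coxiella. Selection is by chloramphenicol (cat) and ampicillin (bla). The RSF1010 oriT, mobB and mobC are retained, but the relaxase gene mobA is interrupted by the AmpR cassette; the short relaxase fragment annotated next to oriT is consistent with this. A sacB gene, commonly used for sucrose counterselection, is also present, though the depositor notes it is not needed for the Coxiella editing procedure.

The payload is an N-terminally 3xFLAG-tagged BE4-type base editor: the PpAPOBEC1(H122A) cytidine deaminase fused to a Cas9 nickase and two copies of the uracil glycosylase inhibitor UGI. The automated annotation labels the deaminase by homology to human APOBEC1, splits Cas9 into two segments (the N-terminal one carrying D10A), and marks only one UGI copy. The deaminase converts cytosine to uracil in the sgRNA-targeted strand, UGI blocks uracil excision, and nicking of the opposite strand favours fixation of the C-to-T change. Expression is driven by the tac promoter with a lac operator, repressed by lacI expressed from the lacIq promoter on the same plasmid, so IPTG induction is required for editing. This version carries no sgRNA; unique XhoI, NotI and SapI sites allow sgRNA-encoding regions to be transferred from a companion helper plasmid.
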