Addgene plasmid #221139: pCB-CBEv2
Purpose: Coxiella burnetii CRISPR-Cas9 cytosine base editing plasmid version 2 without sgRNA construct. Expresses 3xF-BE4-PpAPOBEC1(H122A).
Depositing lab: Craig Roy. Depositing organization: Yale University. Publication: CRISPR-Cas9-based approaches for genetic analysis and epistatic interaction studies in Coxiella burnetii. Steiner S, Roy CR. mSphere. 2024 Nov 19:e0052324. doi: 10.1128/msphere.00523-24. PubMed 39560384.
Backbone
  Vector backbone: pMTX808
  Backbone manufacturer: Matxalen Llosa lab
  Total vector size (bp): 16524
  Vector type: Bacterial Expression, CRISPR
Growth in bacteria
  Bacterial resistance: Chloramphenicol and Ampicillin, 25 & 100 μg/mL
  Growth temperature: 37°C
  Growth strain: DH5alpha
  Copy number: Low Copy
Gene/Insert
  Gene/Insert name: 3xF-PpAPOBEC1(H122A)-Cas9n-UGI-UGI (BE4-PpAPOBEC1(H122A))
  Species: Synthetic
  Promoter: lacIq-Ptac
  Tag / fusion protein: 3xFLAG (N terminal on insert)
  Cloning method: Ligation Independent Cloning
  Sequencing primers: 5′ TTGAAAAATTGCCTACTGAGCGCTG
Terms and licenses: Academic/Nonprofit Terms; Industry Terms: Not Available to Industry
Depositor comments: RSF1010-based plasmid. Expresses 3xF-BE4-PpAPOBEC1(H122A) from lacIq-Ptac promoter. IPTG induction is required for base editing in Coxiella burnetii. Unique XhoI, NotI and SapI sites for addition of sgRNA-encoding region(s) from pHelper-CBE-sgRNA (Addgene plasmid #221137) helper plasmid derivatives. Plasmid harbors oriT, but relaxase gene mobA is interrupted by AmpR. Plasmid encodes sacB, but sacB is not required for Coxiella burnetii base editing protocol. Plasmid alias: pSAST372.
How to cite: pCB-CBEv2 was a gift from Craig Roy (Addgene plasmid # 221139 ; http://n2t.net/addgene:221139 ; RRID:Addgene_221139)
